>Addgene plasmid #186036 | AAV-syn-NES-jGCaMP8m-WPRE | depositor full sequence | sequence record 361001 | AAV-syn-NES-jGCaMP8m-WPRE sequence 5588 bps
GTTGGGAAGGGCGATCGGTGCGGGCCTCTTCGCTATTACGCCAGCTGCGCGCTCGCTCGCTCACTGAGGC
CGCCCGGGCAAAGCCCGGGCGTCGGGCGACCTTTGGTCGCCCGGCCTCAGTGAGCGAGCGAGCGCGCAGA
GAGGGAGTGGCCAACTCCATCACTAGGGGTTCCTTGTAGTTAATGATTAACCCGCCATGCTACTTATCTA
CGTAGCCATGCTCTAGGAAGATCTCTGCAGAGGGCCCTGCGTATGAGTGCAAGTGGGTTTTAGGACCAGG
ATGAGGCGGGGTGGGGGTGCCTACCTGACGACCGACCCCGACCCACTGGACAAGCACCCAACCCCCATTC
CCCAAATTGCGCATCCCCTATCAGAGAGGGGGAGGGGAAACAGGATGCGGCGAGGCGCGTGCGCACTGCC
AGCTTCAGCACCGCGGACAGTGCCTTCGCCCCCGCCTGGCGGCGCGCGCCACCGCCGCCTCAGCACTGAA
GGCGCGCTGACGTCACTCGCCGGTCCCCCGCAAACTCCCCTTCCCGGCCACCTTGGTCGCGTCCGCGCCG
CCGCCGGCCCAGCCGGACCGCACCACGCGAGGCGCGAGATAGGGGGGCACGGGCGCGACCATCTGCGCTG
CGGCGCCGGCGACTCAGCGCTGCCTCAGTCTGCGGTGGGCAGCGGAGGAGTCGTGTCGTGCCTGAGAGCG
CAGTCGAATTCAAGCTGCTAGCAAGGATCCACCCGCCACCATGGGTAACCTGAACGAACTGGCATTGAAG
TTGGCCGGTTTGGACATCATGCATCATCACCATCATCACACGCGTCGCAAGAAGACCTTCAAGGAGGTGG
CCACCGCCGTGAAGATCATCGGCCGCCTGATGGGCCTGAAGATCAACGTCTATATCAAGGCCGACAAGCA
GAAGAACGGCATCAAGGCGAACTTCCACATCCGCCACAACATCGAGGACGGCGGCGTGCAGCTCGCCTAC
CACTACCAGCAGAACACCCCCATCGGCGACGGCCCCGTGCTGCTGCCCGACAACCACTACCTGAGCGTGG
AGTCCAAACTTTCGAAAGACCCCAACGAGAAGCGCGATCACATGGTCCTGCTGGAGTTCGTGACCGCCGC
CGGGATCACTCTCGGCATGGACGAGCTGTACAAGGGCGGTACCGGAGGGAGCATGGTGAGCAAGGGCGAG
GAGCTGTTCACCGGGGTGGTGCCCATCCTGGTCGAGCTGGACGGCGACGTAAACGGCCACAAGTTCAGCG
TGTCCGGCGAGGGTGAGGGCGATGCCACCTACGGCAAGCTGACCCTGAAGTTCATCTGCACCACCGGCAA
GCTGCCCGTGCCCTGGCCCACCCTCGTGACCACCCTGACCTACGGCGTGCAGTGCTTCAGCCGCTACCCC
GACCACATGAAGCAGCACGACTTCTTCAAGTCCGCCATGCCCGAAGGCTACATCCAGGAGCGCACCATCT
TCTTCAAGGACGACGGCAACTACAAGACCCGCGCCGAGGTGAAGTTCGAGGGCGACACCCTGGTGAACCG
CATCGAGCTGAAGGGCATCGACTTCAAGGAGGACGGCAACATCCTGGGGCACAAGCTGGAGTACAACCTG
CCGGACCAACTGACTGAAGAGCAGATCGCAGAATACAAAGAGGCTTTCTCCCTATTTGACAAGGACGGGG
ATGGGACAATAACAACCAAGGAGCTGGGGACGGTGATGCGGTCTCTCGGACAGAACCCCACAGAAGCAGA
GCTGCAGGACATGATCAATGAAGTAGATGCCGACGGTGACGGCACAATCGACTTCCCTGAGTTCCTGACA
ATGATGGCAAGAAAAATGAAATACAGGGACACGGAAGAAGAAATTAGAGAAGCGTTCGGTGTGTTTGATA
AGGATGGCAATGGCTACATCAGTGCAGCAGAGCTTCGCCACGTGATGACAAACCTTGGAGAGAAGTTAAC
AGATGAAGAGGTTGATGAAATGATCAGGGAAGCAGACATCGATGGGGATGGTCAGGTAAACTACGAAGAG
TTTGTACAAATGATGACAGCGAAGTAAAAGCTTATCGATAATCAACCTCTGGATTACAAAATTTGTGAAA
GATTGACTGGTATTCTTAACTATGTTGCTCCTTTTACGCTATGTGGATACGCTGCTTTAATGCCTTTGTA
TCATGCTATTGCTTCCCGTATGGCTTTCATTTTCTCCTCCTTGTATAAATCCTGGTTGCTGTCTCTTTAT
GAGGAGTTGTGGCCCGTTGTCAGGCAACGTGGCGTGGTGTGCACTGTGTTTGCTGACGCAACCCCCACTG
GTTGGGGCATTGCCACCACCTGTCAGCTCCTTTCCGGGACTTTCGCTTTCCCCCTCCCTATTGCCACGGC
GGAACTCATCGCCGCCTGCCTTGCCCGCTGCTGGACAGGGGCTCGGCTGTTGGGCACTGACAATTCCGTG
GTGTTGTCGGGGAAATCATCGTCCTTTCCTTGGCTGCTCGCCTGTGTTGCCACCTGGATTCTGCGCGGGA
CGTCCTTCTGCTACGTCCCTTCGGCCCTCAATCCAGCGGACCTTCCTTCCCGCGGCCTGCTGCCGGCTCT
GCGGCCTCTTCCGCGTCTTCGCCTTCGCCCTCAGACGAGTCGGATCTCCCTTTGGGCCGCCTCCCCGCAT
CGATACCGTCGACCTCGACCCGGGCGGCCGCTTCGAGCAGACATGATAAGATACATTGATGAGTTTGGAC
AAACCACAACTAGAATGCAGTGAAAAAAATGCTTTATTTGTGAAATTTGTGATGCTATTGCTTTATTTGT
AACCATTATAAGCTGCAATAAACAAGTTAACAACAACAATTGCATTCATTTTATGTTTCAGGTTCAGGGG
GAGATGTGGGAGGTTTTTTAAAGCAAGTAAAACCTCTACAAATGTGGTAAAATCGATAAGGATCTTCCTA
GAGCATGGCTACGTAGATAAGTAGCATGGCGGGTTAATCATTAACTACAAGGAACCCCTAGTGATGGAGT
TGGCCACTCCCTCTCTGCGCGCTCGCTCGCTCACTGAGGCCGGGCGACCAAAGGTCGCCCGACGCCCGGG
CTTTGCCCGGGCGGCCTCAGTGAGCGAGCGAGCGCGCAGCTGCATTAATGAATCGGCCAACGCGCGGGGA
GAGGCGGTTTGCGTATTGGGCGCTCTTCCGCTTCCTCGCTCACTGACTCGCTGCGCTCGGTCGTTCGGCT
GCGGCGAGCGGTATCAGCTCACTCAAAGGCGGTAATACGGTTATCCACAGAATCAGGGGATAACGCAGGA
AAGAACATGTGAGCAAAAGGCCAGCAAAAGGCCAGGAACCGTAAAAAGGCCGCGTTGCTGGCGTTTTTCC
ATAGGCTCCGCCCCCCTGACGAGCATCACAAAAATCGACGCTCAAGTCAGAGGTGGCGAAACCCGACAGG
ACTATAAAGATACCAGGCGTTTCCCCCTGGAAGCTCCCTCGTGCGCTCTCCTGTTCCGACCCTGCCGCTT
ACCGGATACCTGTCCGCCTTTCTCCCTTCGGGAAGCGTGGCGCTTTCTCATAGCTCACGCTGTAGGTATC
TCAGTTCGGTGTAGGTCGTTCGCTCCAAGCTGGGCTGTGTGCACGAACCCCCCGTTCAGCCCGACCGCTG
CGCCTTATCCGGTAACTATCGTCTTGAGTCCAACCCGGTAAGACACGACTTATCGCCACTGGCAGCAGCC
ACTGGTAACAGGATTAGCAGAGCGAGGTATGTAGGCGGTGCTACAGAGTTCTTGAAGTGGTGGCCTAACT
ACGGCTACACTAGAAGAACAGTATTTGGTATCTGCGCTCTGCTGAAGCCAGTTACCTTCGGAAAAAGAGT
TGGTAGCTCTTGATCCGGCAAACAAACCACCGCTGGTAGCGGTGGTTTTTTTGTTTGCAAGCAGCAGATT
ACGCGCAGAAAAAAAGGATCTCAAGAAGATCCTTTGATCTTTTCTACGGGGTCTGACGCTCAGTGGAACG
AAAACTCACGTTAAGGGATTTTGGTCATGAGATTATCAAAAAGGATCTTCACCTAGATCCTTTTAAATTA
AAAATGAAGTTTTAAATCAATCTAAAGTATATATGAGTAAACTTGGTCTGACAGTTACCAATGCTTAATC
AGTGAGGCACCTATCTCAGCGATCTGTCTATTTCGTTCATCCATAGTTGCCTGACTCCCCGTCGTGTAGA
TAACTACGATACGGGAGGGCTTACCATCTGGCCCCAGTGCTGCAATGATACCGCGAGACCCACGCTCACC
GGCTCCAGATTTATCAGCAATAAACCAGCCAGCCGGAAGGGCCGAGCGCAGAAGTGGTCCTGCAACTTTA
TCCGCCTCCATCCAGTCTATTAATTGTTGCCGGGAAGCTAGAGTAAGTAGTTCGCCAGTTAATAGTTTGC
GCAACGTTGTTGCCATTGCTACAGGCATCGTGGTGTCACGCTCGTCGTTTGGTATGGCTTCATTCAGCTC
CGGTTCCCAACGATCAAGGCGAGTTACATGATCCCCCATGTTGTGCAAAAAAGCGGTTAGCTCCTTCGGT
CCTCCGATCGTTGTCAGAAGTAAGTTGGCCGCAGTGTTATCACTCATGGTTATGGCAGCACTGCATAATT
CTCTTACTGTCATGCCATCCGTAAGATGCTTTTCTGTGACTGGTGAGTACTCAACCAAGTCATTCTGAGA
ATAGTGTATGCGGCGACCGAGTTGCTCTTGCCCGGCGTCAATACGGGATAATACCGCGCCACATAGCAGA
ACTTTAAAAGTGCTCATCATTGGAAAACGTTCTTCGGGGCGAAAACTCTCAAGGATCTTACCGCTGTTGA
GATCCAGTTCGATGTAACCCACTCGTGCACCCAACTGATCTTCAGCATCTTTTACTTTCACCAGCGTTTC
TGGGTGAGCAAAAACAGGAAGGCAAAATGCCGCAAAAAAGGGAATAAGGGCGACACGGAAATGTTGAATA
CTCATACTCTTCCTTTTTCAATATTATTGAAGCATTTATCAGGGTTATTGTCTCATGAGCGGATACATAT
TTGAATGTATTTAGAAAAATAAACAAATAGGGGTTCCGCGCACATTTCCCCGAAAAGTGCCACCTAAATT
GTAAGCGTTAATATTTTGTTAAAATTCGCGTTAAATTTTTGTTAAATCAGCTCATTTTTTAACCAATAGG
CCGAAATCGGCAAAATCCCTTATAAATCAAAAGAATAGACCGAGATAGGGT
[37 nt withheld, positions 5232-5268]
AAAGAACGTGGACTCCAACGTCAAAGG
[49 nt withheld, positions 5296-5344]
T
[91 nt withheld, positions 5346-5436]
G
[124 nt withheld, positions 5438-5561]
CCCATTCGCCATTCAGGCTGCGCAACT
Features (pLannotate 1.2.2; 14 found; start..end, strand, type, name):
     42..174     -  repeat_region  AAV2 ITR (fragment): inverted terminal repeat of adeno-associated virus serotype 2 inverted
    256..703     +  promoter       hSyn promoter: human synapsin I promoter; confers neuron-specific expression (Kügler et al., 2003)
    885..2055    +  CDS            GCaMP6s (fragment): improved fluorescent protein-based calcium sensor (Chen et al., 2013)
   2070..2658    +  misc_feature   WPRE: woodchuck hepatitis virus posttranscriptional regulatory element
   2659..2678    +  misc_feature   MCS (fragment): pBluescript multiple cloning site
   2707..2828    -  polyA_signal   SV40 poly(A) signal: SV40 polyadenylation signal
   2851..2919    -  CDS            large T antigen (fragment): large T antigen from SV40 (simian virus 40)
   2990..3123    +  repeat_region  AAV2 ITR: inverted terminal repeat of adeno-associated virus serotype 2 inverted
   3117..3173    -  CDS            lacI (fragment): lac repressor; lacI; The lac repressor binds to the lac operator to inhibit transcription in E. coli. This inhibition can be relieved by adding lactose or isopropyl-β-D-thiogalactopyranoside (IPTG).
   3356..3944    -  rep_origin     ori: high-copy-number ColE1/pMB1/pBR322/pUC origin of replication
   4115..4975    -  CDS            AmpR: β-lactamase; bla; confers resistance to ampicillin, carbenicillin, and related antibiotics
   4976..5080    -  promoter       AmpR promoter: bla
   5133..5561    -  rep_origin     f1 ori (sequence partly withheld): f1 bacteriophage origin of replication; arrow indicates direction of (+) strand synthesis
   5566..47      -  CDS            lacZα (fragment) (across the origin): LacZα fragment of β-galactosidase; lacZ fragment
