>Addgene plasmid #186036 | AAV-syn-NES-jGCaMP8m-WPRE | addgene full sequence | sequence record 368189 | Addgene NGS Result
CATTCGCCATTCAGGCTGCGCAACTGTTGGGAAGGGCGATCGGTGCGGGCCTCTTCGCTATTACGCCAGC
TGCGCGCTCGCTCGCTCACTGAGGCCGCCCGGGCAAAGCCCGGGCGTCGGGCGACCTTTGGTCGCCCGGC
CTCAGTGAGCGAGCGAGCGCGCAGAGAGGGAGTGGCCAACTCCATCACTAGGGGTTCCTTGTAGTTAATG
ATTAACCCGCCATGCTACTTATCTACGTAGCCATGCTCTAGGAAGATCTCTGCAGAGGGCCCTGCGTATG
AGTGCAAGTGGGTTTTAGGACCAGGATGAGGCGGGGTGGGGGTGCCTACCTGACGACCGACCCCGACCCA
CTGGACAAGCACCCAACCCCCATTCCCCAAATTGCGCATCCCCTATCAGAGAGGGGGAGGGGAAACAGGA
TGCGGCGAGGCGCGTGCGCACTGCCAGCTTCAGCACCGCGGACAGTGCCTTCGCCCCCGCCTGGCGGCGC
GCGCCACCGCCGCCTCAGCACTGAAGGCGCGCTGACGTCACTCGCCGGTCCCCCGCAAACTCCCCTTCCC
GGCCACCTTGGTCGCGTCCGCGCCGCCGCCGGCCCAGCCGGACCGCACCACGCGAGGCGCGAGATAGGGG
GGCACGGGCGCGACCATCTGCGCTGCGGCGCCGGCGACTCAGCGCTGCCTCAGTCTGCGGTGGGCAGCGG
AGGAGTCGTGTCGTGCCTGAGAGCGCAGTCGAATTCAAGCTGCTAGCAAGGATCCACCCGCCACCATGGG
TAACCTGAACGAACTGGCATTGAAGTTGGCCGGTTTGGACATCATGCATCATCACCATCATCACACGCGT
CGCAAGAAGACCTTCAAGGAGGTGGCCACCGCCGTGAAGATCATCGGCCGCCTGATGGGCCTGAAGATCA
ACGTCTATATCAAGGCCGACAAGCAGAAGAACGGCATCAAGGCGAACTTCCACATCCGCCACAACATCGA
GGACGGCGGCGTGCAGCTCGCCTACCACTACCAGCAGAACACCCCCATCGGCGACGGCCCCGTGCTGCTG
CCCGACAACCACTACCTGAGCGTGGAGTCCAAACTTTCGAAAGACCCCAACGAGAAGCGCGATCACATGG
TCCTGCTGGAGTTCGTGACCGCCGCCGGGATCACTCTCGGCATGGACGAGCTGTACAAGGGCGGTACCGG
AGGGAGCATGGTGAGCAAGGGCGAGGAGCTGTTCACCGGGGTGGTGCCCATCCTGGTCGAGCTGGACGGC
GACGTAAACGGCCACAAGTTCAGCGTGTCCGGCGAGGGTGAGGGCGATGCCACCTACGGCAAGCTGACCC
TGAAGTTCATCTGCACCACCGGCAAGCTGCCCGTGCCCTGGCCCACCCTCGTGACCACCCTGACCTACGG
CGTGCAGTGCTTCAGCCGCTACCCCGACCACATGAAGCAGCACGACTTCTTCAAGTCCGCCATGCCCGAA
GGCTACATCCAGGAGCGCACCATCTTCTTCAAGGACGACGGCAACTACAAGACCCGCGCCGAGGTGAAGT
TCGAGGGCGACACCCTGGTGAACCGCATCGAGCTGAAGGGCATCGACTTCAAGGAGGACGGCAACATCCT
GGGGCACAAGCTGGAGTACAACCTGCCGGACCAACTGACTGAAGAGCAGATCGCAGAATACAAAGAGGCT
TTCTCCCTATTTGACAAGGACGGGGATGGGACAATAACAACCAAGGAGCTGGGGACGGTGATGCGGTCTC
TGGGGCAGAACCCCACAGAAGCAGAGCTGCAGGACATGATCAATGAAGTAGATGCCGACGGTGACGGCAC
AATCGACTTCCCTGAGTTCCTGACAATGATGGCAAGAAAAATGAAATACAGGGACACGGAAGAAGAAATT
AGAGAAGCGTTCGGTGTGTTTGATAAGGATGGCAATGGCTACATCAGTGCAGCAGAGCTTCGCCACGTGA
TGACAAACCTTGGAGAGAAGTTAACAGATGAAGAGGTTGATGAAATGATCAGGGAAGCAGACATCGATGG
GGATGGTCAGGTAAACTACGAAGAGTTTGTACAAATGATGACAGCGAAGTAAAAGCTTATCGATAATCAA
CCTCTGGATTACAAAATTTGTGAAAGATTGACTGGTATTCTTAACTATGTTGCTCCTTTTACGCTATGTG
GATACGCTGCTTTAATGCCTTTGTATCATGCTATTGCTTCCCGTATGGCTTTCATTTTCTCCTCCTTGTA
TAAATCCTGGTTGCTGTCTCTTTATGAGGAGTTGTGGCCCGTTGTCAGGCAACGTGGCGTGGTGTGCACT
GTGTTTGCTGACGCAACCCCCACTGGTTGGGGCATTGCCACCACCTGTCAGCTCCTTTCCGGGACTTTCG
CTTTCCCCCTCCCTATTGCCACGGCGGAACTCATCGCCGCCTGCCTTGCCCGCTGCTGGACAGGGGCTCG
GCTGTTGGGCACTGACAATTCCGTGGTGTTGTCGGGGAAATCATCGTCCTTTCCTTGGCTGCTCGCCTGT
GTTGCCACCTGGATTCTGCGCGGGACGTCCTTCTGCTACGTCCCTTCGGCCCTCAATCCAGCGGACCTTC
CTTCCCGCGGCCTGCTGCCGGCTCTGCGGCCTCTTCCGCGTCTTCGCCTTCGCCCTCAGACGAGTCGGAT
CTCCCTTTGGGCCGCCTCCCCGCATCGATACCGTCGACCTCGACCCGGGCGGCCGCTTCGAGCAGACATG
ATAAGATACATTGATGAGTTTGGACAAACCACAACTAGAATGCAGTGAAAAAAATGCTTTATTTGTGAAA
TTTGTGATGCTATTGCTTTATTTGTAACCATTATAAGCTGCAATAAACAAGTTAACAACAACAATTGCAT
TCATTTTATGTTTCAGGTTCAGGGGGAGATGTGGGAGGTTTTTTAAAGCAAGTAAAACCTCTACAAATGT
GGTAAAATCGATAAGGATCTTCCTAGAGCATGGCTACGTAGATAAGTAGCATGGCGGGTTAATCATTAAC
TACAAGGAACCCCTAGTGATGGAGTTGGCCACTCCCTCTCTGCGCGCTCGCTCGCTCACTGAGGCCGGGC
GACCAAAGGTCGCCCGACGCCCGGGCTTTGCCCGGGCGGCCTCAGTGAGCGAGCGAGCGCGCAGCTGCAT
TAATGAATCGGCCAACGCGCGGGGAGAGGCGGTTTGCGTATTGGGCGCTCTTCCGCTTCCTCGCTCACTG
ACTCGCTGCGCTCGGTCGTTCGGCTGCGGCGAGCGGTATCAGCTCACTCAAAGGCGGTAATACGGTTATC
CACAGAATCAGGGGATAACGCAGGAAAGAACATGTGAGCAAAAGGCCAGCAAAAGGCCAGGAACCGTAAA
AAGGCCGCGTTGCTGGCGTTTTTCCATAGGCTCCGCCCCCCTGACGAGCATCACAAAAATCGACGCTCAA
GTCAGAGGTGGCGAAACCCGACAGGACTATAAAGATACCAGGCGTTTCCCCCTGGAAGCTCCCTCGTGCG
CTCTCCTGTTCCGACCCTGCCGCTTACCGGATACCTGTCCGCCTTTCTCCCTTCGGGAAGCGTGGCGCTT
TCTCATAGCTCACGCTGTAGGTATCTCAGTTCGGTGTAGGTCGTTCGCTCCAAGCTGGGCTGTGTGCACG
AACCCCCCGTTCAGCCCGACCGCTGCGCCTTATCCGGTAACTATCGTCTTGAGTCCAACCCGGTAAGACA
CGACTTATCGCCACTGGCAGCAGCCACTGGTAACAGGATTAGCAGAGCGAGGTATGTAGGCGGTGCTACA
GAGTTCTTGAAGTGGTGGCCTAACTACGGCTACACTAGAAGAACAGTATTTGGTATCTGCGCTCTGCTGA
AGCCAGTTACCTTCGGAAAAAGAGTTGGTAGCTCTTGATCCGGCAAACAAACCACCGCTGGTAGCGGTGG
TTTTTTTGTTTGCAAGCAGCAGATTACGCGCAGAAAAAAAGGATCTCAAGAAGATCCTTTGATCTTTTCT
ACGGGGTCTGACGCTCAGTGGAACGAAAACTCACGTTAAGGGATTTTGGTCATGAGATTATCAAAAAGGA
TCTTCACCTAGATCCTTTTAAATTAAAAATGAAGTTTTAAATCAATCTAAAGTATATATGAGTAAACTTG
GTCTGACAGTTACCAATGCTTAATCAGTGAGGCACCTATCTCAGCGATCTGTCTATTTCGTTCATCCATA
GTTGCCTGACTCCCCGTCGTGTAGATAACTACGATACGGGAGGGCTTACCATCTGGCCCCAGTGCTGCAA
TGATACCGCGAGACCCACGCTCACCGGCTCCAGATTTATCAGCAATAAACCAGCCAGCCGGAAGGGCCGA
GCGCAGAAGTGGTCCTGCAACTTTATCCGCCTCCATCCAGTCTATTAATTGTTGCCGGGAAGCTAGAGTA
AGTAGTTCGCCAGTTAATAGTTTGCGCAACGTTGTTGCCATTGCTACAGGCATCGTGGTGTCACGCTCGT
CGTTTGGTATGGCTTCATTCAGCTCCGGTTCCCAACGATCAAGGCGAGTTACATGATCCCCCATGTTGTG
CAAAAAAGCGGTTAGCTCCTTCGGTCCTCCGATCGTTGTCAGAAGTAAGTTGGCCGCAGTGTTATCACTC
ATGGTTATGGCAGCACTGCATAATTCTCTTACTGTCATGCCATCCGTAAGATGCTTTTCTGTGACTGGTG
AGTACTCAACCAAGTCATTCTGAGAATAGTGTATGCGGCGACCGAGTTGCTCTTGCCCGGCGTCAATACG
GGATAATACCGCGCCACATAGCAGAACTTTAAAAGTGCTCATCATTGGAAAACGTTCTTCGGGGCGAAAA
CTCTCAAGGATCTTACCGCTGTTGAGATCCAGTTCGATGTAACCCACTCGTGCACCCAACTGATCTTCAG
CATCTTTTACTTTCACCAGCGTTTCTGGGTGAGCAAAAACAGGAAGGCAAAATGCCGCAAAAAAGGGAAT
AAGGGCGACACGGAAATGTTGAATACTCATACTCTTCCTTTTTCAATATTATTGAAGCATTTATCAGGGT
TATTGTCTCATGAGCGGATACATATTTGAATGTATTTAGAAAAATAAACAAATAGGGGTTCCGCGCACAT
TTCCCCGAAAAGTGCCACCTAAATTGTAAGCGTTAATATTTTGTTAAAATTCGCGTTAAATTTTTGTTAA
ATCAGCTCATTTTTTAACCAATAGGCCGAAATCGGCAAAATCCCTTATAAATCAAAAGAATAGACCGAGA
TAGGGT
[37 nt withheld, positions 5257-5293]
AAAGAACGTGGACTCCAACGTCAAAGG
[49 nt withheld, positions 5321-5369]
T
[91 nt withheld, positions 5371-5461]
G
[124 nt withheld, positions 5463-5586]
CC
Features (pLannotate 1.2.2; 14 found; start..end, strand, type, name):
      3..72      -  CDS            lacZα (fragment): LacZα fragment of β-galactosidase; lacZ fragment
     67..199     -  repeat_region  AAV2 ITR (fragment): inverted terminal repeat of adeno-associated virus serotype 2 inverted
    281..728     +  promoter       hSyn promoter: human synapsin I promoter; confers neuron-specific expression (Kügler et al., 2003)
    910..2080    +  CDS            GCaMP6s (fragment): improved fluorescent protein-based calcium sensor (Chen et al., 2013)
   2095..2683    +  misc_feature   WPRE: woodchuck hepatitis virus posttranscriptional regulatory element
   2684..2703    +  misc_feature   MCS (fragment): pBluescript multiple cloning site
   2732..2853    -  polyA_signal   SV40 poly(A) signal: SV40 polyadenylation signal
   2876..2944    -  CDS            large T antigen (fragment): large T antigen from SV40 (simian virus 40)
   3015..3148    +  repeat_region  AAV2 ITR: inverted terminal repeat of adeno-associated virus serotype 2 inverted
   3142..3198    -  CDS            lacI (fragment): lac repressor; lacI; The lac repressor binds to the lac operator to inhibit transcription in E. coli. This inhibition can be relieved by adding lactose or isopropyl-β-D-thiogalactopyranoside (IPTG).
   3381..3969    -  rep_origin     ori: high-copy-number ColE1/pMB1/pBR322/pUC origin of replication
   4140..5000    -  CDS            AmpR: β-lactamase; bla; confers resistance to ampicillin, carbenicillin, and related antibiotics
   5001..5105    -  promoter       AmpR promoter: bla
   5158..5586    -  rep_origin     f1 ori (sequence partly withheld): f1 bacteriophage origin of replication; arrow indicates direction of (+) strand synthesis
