[The description below was written by a language model from this plasmid's Addgene catalogue record and pLannotate feature annotations shown in this document.]
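Description:
AAV-syn-NES-jGCaMP8m-WPRE is a 5,588 bp AAV transfer plasmid built on the AAV-Syn backbone for neuron-targeted expression of a genetically encoded calcium indicator in mammalian cells. The expression cassette lies between two AAV2 inverted terminal repeats, which are the cis elements needed for replication and packaging of the intervening DNA into recombinant AAV particles when rep, cap and helper functions are supplied in trans. Outside the ITRs, the bacterial backbone carries a ColE1/pUC-type origin, an f1 phage origin, and a β-lactamase gene with its own promoter for ampicillin selection. Short lacZα and lacI fragments are remnants of the parent cloning vector. The catalogue entry lists the plasmid as low copy even though the annotated origin is a high-copy type. It also specifies a recombination-deficient host strain, a common measure for keeping ITRs stable.

The human synapsin I promoter restricts transcription to neurons and drives a 1,317 bp synthetic insert, NES-jGCaMP8m. This is the jGCaMP8m calcium sensor with an N-terminal nuclear export signal and 6xHis tag, the export signal keeping the sensor in the cytosol and out of the nucleus. The automated annotation labels this reading frame as a GCaMP6s fragment, which reflects sequence similarity among GCaMP family members rather than the true identity of the insert. Downstream, a WPRE enhances transcript stability and expression, followed by an SV40 polyadenylation signal. The depositor and repository sequencing records carry the same features in the same order and differ only in their start coordinate. The construct is intended for producing AAV to image neuronal calcium activity through cytosolic jGCaMP8m fluorescence.
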