Addgene plasmid #186036: AAV-syn-NES-jGCaMP8m-WPRE
Purpose: AAV-mediated cytosolic expression of jGCaMP8m under the synapsin promoter
Depositing lab: Loren Looger. Depositing organization: HHMI, Janelia Research Campus.
Backbone
  Vector backbone: AAV-Syn
  Vector type: Mammalian Expression, AAV
Growth in bacteria
  Bacterial resistance: Ampicillin, 100 μg/mL
  Growth temperature: 30°C
  Growth strain: NEB Stable
  Copy number: Low Copy
Gene/Insert
  Gene/Insert name: NES-jGCaMP8m
  Species: Synthetic
  Insert size (bp): 1317
  Promoter: synapsin
  Tag / fusion protein: NES-6xHis (N terminal on insert)
  Cloning method: Gibson Cloning
Terms and licenses: Academic/Nonprofit Terms; Industry Terms: Not Available to Industry
How to cite: AAV-syn-NES-jGCaMP8m-WPRE was a gift from Loren Looger (Addgene plasmid # 186036 ; http://n2t.net/addgene:186036 ; RRID:Addgene_186036)
