>Addgene plasmid #186036 | AAV-syn-NES-jGCaMP8m-WPRE | depositor partial sequence | sequence record 360983 | NES-6xHis-jGCaMP8m
ATGGGTAACCTGAACGAACTGGCATTGAAGTTGGCCGGTTTGGACATCATGCATCATCACCATCATCACA
CGCGTCGCAAGAAGACCTTCAAGGAGGTGGCCACCGCCGTGAAGATCATCGGCCGCCTGATGGGCCTGAA
GATCAACGTCTATATCAAGGCCGACAAGCAGAAGAACGGCATCAAGGCGAACTTCCACATCCGCCACAAC
ATCGAGGACGGCGGCGTGCAGCTCGCCTACCACTACCAGCAGAACACCCCCATCGGCGACGGCCCCGTGC
TGCTGCCCGACAACCACTACCTGAGCGTGGAGTCCAAACTTTCGAAAGACCCCAACGAGAAGCGCGATCA
CATGGTCCTGCTGGAGTTCGTGACCGCCGCCGGGATCACTCTCGGCATGGACGAGCTGTACAAGGGCGGT
ACCGGAGGGAGCATGGTGAGCAAGGGCGAGGAGCTGTTCACCGGGGTGGTGCCCATCCTGGTCGAGCTGG
ACGGCGACGTAAACGGCCACAAGTTCAGCGTGTCCGGCGAGGGTGAGGGCGATGCCACCTACGGCAAGCT
GACCCTGAAGTTCATCTGCACCACCGGCAAGCTGCCCGTGCCCTGGCCCACCCTCGTGACCACCCTGACC
TACGGCGTGCAGTGCTTCAGCCGCTACCCCGACCACATGAAGCAGCACGACTTCTTCAAGTCCGCCATGC
CCGAAGGCTACATCCAGGAGCGCACCATCTTCTTCAAGGACGACGGCAACTACAAGACCCGCGCCGAGGT
GAAGTTCGAGGGCGACACCCTGGTGAACCGCATCGAGCTGAAGGGCATCGACTTCAAGGAGGACGGCAAC
ATCCTGGGGCACAAGCTGGAGTACAACCTGCCGGACCAACTGACTGAAGAGCAGATCGCAGAATACAAAG
AGGCTTTCTCCCTATTTGACAAGGACGGGGATGGGACAATAACAACCAAGGAGCTGGGGACGGTGATGCG
GTCTCTGGGGCAGAACCCCACAGAAGCAGAGCTGCAGGACATGATCAATGAAGTAGATGCCGACGGTGAC
GGCACAATCGACTTCCCTGAGTTCCTGACAATGATGGCAAGAAAAATGAAATACAGGGACACGGAAGAAG
AAATTAGAGAAGCGTTCGGTGTGTTTGATAAGGATGGCAATGGCTACATCAGTGCAGCAGAGCTTCGCCA
CGTGATGACAAACCTTGGAGAGAAGTTAACAGATGAAGAGGTTGATGAAATGATCAGGGAAGCAGACATC
GATGGGGATGGTCAGGTAAACTACGAAGAGTTTGTACAAATGATGACAGCGAAGTAA
